Addgene plasmid #236375: pHAGE-IRES-puro-NLS-dFnCas12a-EGFP-NLS-3xFlag
Purpose: Overexpression of dFnCas12a in human cells
Depositing lab: Ling-Ling Chen. Depositing organization: CAS Center for Excellence in Molecular Cell Science. Publication: CRISPR-array-mediated imaging of non-repetitive and multiplex genomic loci in living cells. Yang LZ, Min YH, Liu YX, Gao BQ, Liu XQ, Huang Y, Wang H, Yang L, Liu ZJ, Chen LL. Nat Methods. 2024 Sep;21(9):1646-1657. doi: 10.1038/s41592-024-02333-3. Epub 2024 Jul 4. PubMed 38965442.
Backbone
  Vector backbone: pHAGE-EF1a-IRES-puro
  Vector type: Lentiviral, CRISPR
Growth in bacteria
  Bacterial resistance: Ampicillin, 100 μg/mL
  Growth temperature: 37°C
  Growth strain: NEB Stable
  Copy number: High Copy
Gene/Insert
  Gene/Insert name: dFnCas12a
  Species: Francisella novicida
  Mutation: WT
  Cloning method: Ligation Independent Cloning
Terms and licenses: Academic/Nonprofit Terms; Industry Terms: Not Available to Industry
How to cite: pHAGE-IRES-puro-NLS-dFnCas12a-EGFP-NLS-3xFlag was a gift from Ling-Ling Chen (Addgene plasmid # 236375 ; http://n2t.net/addgene:236375 ; RRID:Addgene_236375)
