[The description below was written by a language model from this plasmid's Addgene catalogue record and pLannotate feature annotations shown in this document.]
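Description:
pHAGE-IRES-puro-NLS-dFnCas12a-EGFP-NLS-3xFlag is a 13.1 kb HIV-1-based lentiviral CRISPR vector built on the pHAGE-EF1a-IRES-puro backbone for overexpressing a nuclease-dead Francisella novicida Cas12a (Cpf1) in human cells. It is propagated in E. coli as a high-copy plasmid through a ColE1/pUC-type origin and selected with ampicillin via the β-lactamase gene. The transfer cassette carries the usual lentiviral elements: a truncated 5' LTR, the Ψ packaging signal with a gag fragment, the Rev response element for Rev-dependent export of the genomic RNA, the cPPT/CTS, a WPRE to boost transcript expression, and a ΔU3 self-inactivating 3' LTR that silences LTR promoter activity after integration. Packaging functions are not encoded and must be supplied in trans.

Between the LTRs, the constitutive human EF-1α promoter drives a single bicistronic transcript. The first open reading frame is FnCas12a fused to EGFP and a C-terminal 3xFLAG epitope. The plasmid name indicates nuclear localisation signals flanking the fusion, although these are not separately annotated in the feature table. An EMCV IRES then allows translation of puromycin N-acetyltransferase, so transduced cells can be selected with puromycin while expressing the fusion. The "d" prefix denotes a catalytically inactive enzyme, but the record lists the mutation field as WT and does not specify the inactivating substitutions. A fluorescent, DNA-binding but non-cutting Cas12a retains the capacity to process CRISPR arrays into multiple guide RNAs. In line with this, the associated publication concerns CRISPR-array-mediated live-cell imaging of non-repetitive and multiplexed genomic loci. The guide RNAs are not encoded on this plasmid and must come from a separate construct.
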