Features (pLannotate 1.2.2; 26 found; start..end, strand, type, name):
    377..634     +  LTR            5' LTR (truncated): truncated 5' long terminal repeat (LTR) from HIV-1
    681..806     +  misc_feature   HIV-1 Ψ: packaging signal of human immunodeficiency virus type 1
    790..1128    +  CDS            HIV-1 gag (fragment): gag protein from human immunodeficiency virus 1; gag
   1303..1536    +  misc_feature   RRE: The Rev response element (RRE) of HIV-1 allows for Rev-dependent mRNA export from the nucleus to the cytoplasm.
   1913..2013    +  CDS            Rev (fragment): human immunodeficiency virus 1 (HIV-1) Rev protein; rev; enhances nuclear export of unspliced and incompletely spliced viral mRNAs
   2058..2175    +  misc_feature   cPPT/CTS: central polypurine tract and central termination sequence of HIV-1
   2223..3401    +  promoter       EF-1α promoter: strong constitutive promoter for human elongation factor EF-1α
   3468..7364    +  CDS            cas12a: CS12A_FRATN - Also known as cpf1 From Francisella tularensis subsp. novicida (strain U112).
   7392..8108    +  CDS            EGFP: EGFP is a basic (constitutively fluorescent) green fluorescent protein published in 1996, derived from Aequorea victoria. It is reported to be a rapidly-maturing weak dimer with moderate acid sensitivity.
   8202..8267    +  CDS            3xFLAG: three tandem FLAG® epitope tags, followed by an enterokinase cleavage site
   8379..8841    +  misc_feature   IRES: internal ribosome entry site (IRES) of the encephalomyocarditis virus (EMCV)
   8861..9460    +  CDS            PuroR (fragment): puromycin N-acetyltransferase; pac from Streptomyces; confers resistance to puromycin
   9479..10067   +  misc_feature   WPRE: woodchuck hepatitis virus posttranscriptional regulatory element
  10075..10140   +  CDS            nef (fragment): NEF_HV1Z2 - Experimental evidence at protein level: Swiss-Prot protein existence level 1. Extracellular Nef protein targets CD4(+) T-lymphocytes for apoptosis by interacting with CXCR4 surface receptors. From Human immunodeficiency virus type 1 group M subtype D (isolate Z2/CDC-Z34) (HIV-1).
  10142..10375   +  LTR            3' LTR (ΔU3): self-inactivating 3' long terminal repeat (LTR) from HIV-1
  10580..10684   +  promoter       AmpR promoter: bla
  10685..11545   +  CDS            AmpR: β-lactamase; bla; confers resistance to ampicillin, carbenicillin, and related antibiotics
  11716..12304   +  rep_origin     ori: high-copy-number ColE1/pMB1/pBR322/pUC origin of replication
  12487..12541   +  CDS            lacI (fragment): lac repressor; lacI; The lac repressor binds to the lac operator to inhibit transcription in E. coli. This inhibition can be relieved by adding lactose or isopropyl-β-D-thiogalactopyranoside (IPTG).
  12547..12640   +  rep_origin     SV40 ori (fragment): SV40 origin of replication
  12665..12702   +  CDS            lacI (fragment): lac repressor; lacI; The lac repressor binds to the lac operator to inhibit transcription in E. coli. This inhibition can be relieved by adding lactose or isopropyl-β-D-thiogalactopyranoside (IPTG).
  12715..12736   +  protein_bind   CAP binding site: CAP binding activates transcription in the presence of cAMP. E. coli catabolite activator protein
  12751..12781   +  promoter       lac promoter: promoter for the E. coli lac operon
  12785..12807   +  protein_bind   lac operator (fragment): The lac repressor binds to the lac operator to inhibit transcription in E. coli. This inhibition can be relieved by adding lactose or isopropyl-β-D-thiogalactopyranoside (IPTG). lac repressor encoded by lacI
  12839..12922   +  polyA_signal   SV40 poly(A) signal (fragment): SV40 polyadenylation signal
  13089..329     +  CDS            nef (fragment) (across the origin): NEF_HV1BR - Experimental evidence at protein level: Swiss-Prot protein existence level 1. Extracellular Nef protein targets CD4(+) T-lymphocytes for apoptosis by interacting with CXCR4 surface receptors (PubMed:14990729). From Human immunodeficiency virus type 1 group M subtype B (isolate BRU/LAI) (HIV-1).
>Addgene plasmid #236375 | pHAGE-IRES-puro-NLS-dFnCas12a-EGFP-NLS-3xFlag | addgene full sequence | sequence record 478691 | Addgene NGS Result
TGGAAGGGCTAATTCACTCCCAAAGAAGACAAGATATCCTTGATCTGTGGATCTACCACACACAAGGCTA
CTTCCCTGATTAGCAGAACTACACACCAGGGCCAGGGGTCAGATATCCACTGACCTTTGGATGGTGCTAC
AAGCTAGTACCAGTTGAGCCAGATAAGGTAGAAGAGGCCAATAAAGGAGAGAACACCAGCTTGTTACACC
CTGTGAGCCTGCATGGGATGGATGACCCGGAGAGAGAAGTGTTAGAGTGGAGGTTTGACAGCCGCCTAGC
ATTTCATCACGTGGCCCGAGAGCTGCATCCGGAGTACTTCAAGAACTGCTGATATCGAGCTTGCTACAAG
GGACTTTCCGCTGGGGACTTTCCAGGGAGGCGTGGCCTGGGCGGGACTGGGGAGTGGCGAGCCCTCAGAT
CCTGCATATAAGCAGCTGCTTTTTGCCTGTACTGGGTCTCTCTGGTTAGACCAGATCTGAGCCTGGGAGC
TCTCTGGCTAACTAGGGAACCCACTGCTTAAGCCTCAATAAAGCTTGCCTTGAGTGCTTCAAGTAGTGTG
TGCCCGTCTGTTGTGTGACTCTGGTAACTAGAGATCCCTCAGACCCTTTTAGTCAGTGTGGAAAATCTCT
AGCAGTGGCGCCCGAACAGGGACTTGAAAGCGAAAGGGAAACCAGAGGAGCTCTCTCGACGCAGGACTCG
GCTTGCTGAAGCGCGCACGGCAAGAGGCGAGGGGCGGCGACTGGTGAGTACGCCAAAAATTTTGACTAGC
GGAGGCTAGAAGGAGAGAGATGGGTGCGAGAGCGTCAGTATTAAGCGGGGGAGAATTAGATCGCGATGGG
AAAAAATTCGGTTAAGGCCAGGGGGAAAGAAAAAATATAAATTAAAACATATAGTATGGGCAAGCAGGGA
GCTAGAACGATTCGCAGTTAATCCTGGCCTGTTAGAAACATCAGAAGGCTGTAGACAAATACTGGGACAG
CTACAACCATCCCTTCAGACAGGATCAGAAGAACTTAGATCATTATATAATACAGTAGCAACCCTCTATT
GTGTGCATCAAAGGATAGAGATAAAAGACACCAAGGAAGCTTTAGACAAGATAGAGGAAGAGCAAAACAA
AAGTAAGACCACCGCACAGCAAGCGGCCGGCCGCTGATCTTCAGACCTGGAGGAGGAGATATGAGGGACA
ATTGGAGAAGTGAATTATATAAATATAAAGTAGTAAAAATTGAACCATTAGGAGTAGCACCCACCAAGGC
AAAGAGAAGAGTGGTGCAGAGAGAAAAAAGAGCAGTGGGAATAGGAGCTTTGTTCCTTGGGTTCTTGGGA
GCAGCAGGAAGCACTATGGGCGCAGCGTCAATGACGCTGACGGTACAGGCCAGACAATTATTGTCTGGTA
TAGTGCAGCAGCAGAACAATTTGCTGAGGGCTATTGAGGCGCAACAGCATCTGTTGCAACTCACAGTCTG
GGGCATCAAGCAGCTCCAGGCAAGAATCCTGGCTGTGGAAAGATACCTAAAGGATCAACAGCTCCTGGGG
ATTTGGGGTTGCTCTGGAAAACTCATTTGCACCACTGCTGTGCCTTGGAATGCTAGTTGGAGTAATAAAT
CTCTGGAACAGATTTGGAATCACACGACCTGGATGGAGTGGGACAGAGAAATTAACAATTACACAAGCTT
AATACACTCCTTAATTGAAGAATCGCAAAACCAGCAAGAAAAGAATGAACAAGAATTATTGGAATTAGAT
AAATGGGCAAGTTTGTGGAATTGGTTTAACATAACAAATTGGCTGTGGTATATAAAATTATTCATAATGA
TAGTAGGAGGCTTGGTAGGTTTAAGAATAGTTTTTGCTGTACTTTCTATAGTGAATAGAGTTAGGCAGGG
ATATTCACCATTATCGTTTCAGACCCACCTCCCAACCCCGAGGGGACCCGACAGGCCCGAAGGAATAGAA
GAAGAAGGTGGAGAGAGAGACAGAGACAGATCCATTCGATTAGTGAACGGATCTCGACGGTATCGCCGAA
TTCACAAATGGCAGTATTCATCCACAATTTTAAAAGAAAAGGGGGGATTGGGGGGTACAGTGCAGGGGAA
AGAATAGTAGACATAATAGCAACAGACATACAAACTAAAGAATTACAAAAACAAATTACAAAAATTCAAA
ATTTTCGGGTTTATTACAGGGACAGCAGAGATCCAGTTTGGACTAGTCGTGAGGCTCCGGTGCCCGTCAG
TGGGCAGAGCGCACATCGCCCACAGTCCCCGAGAAGTTGGGGGGAGGGGTCGGCAATTGAACCGGTGCCT
AGAGAAGGTGGCGCGGGGTAAACTGGGAAAGTGATGTCGTGTACTGGCTCCGCCTTTTTCCCGAGGGTGG
GGGAGAACCGTATATAAGTGCAGTAGTCGCCGTGAACGTTCTTTTTCGCAACGGGTTTGCCGCCAGAACA
CAGGTAAGTGCCGTGTGTGGTTCCCGCGGGCCTGGCCTCTTTACGGGTTATGGCCCTTGCGTGCCTTGAA
TTACTTCCACCTGGCTGCAGTACGTGATTCTTGATCCCGAGCTTCGGGTTGGAAGTGGGTGGGAGAGTTC
GAGGCCTTGCGCTTAAGGAGCCCCTTCGCCTCGTGCTTGAGTTGAGGCCTGGCCTGGGCGCTGGGGCCGC
CGCGTGCGAATCTGGTGGCACCTTCGCGCCTGTCTCGCTGCTTTCGATAAGTCTCTAGCCATTTAAAATT
TTTGATGACCTGCTGCGACGCTTTTTTTCTGGCAAGATAGTCTTGTAAATGCGGGCCAAGATCTGCACAC
TGGTATTTCGGTTTTTGGGGCCGCGGGCGGCGACGGGGCCCGTGCGTCCCAGCGCACATGTTCGGCGAGG
CGGGGCCTGCGAGCGCGGCCACCGAGAATCGGACGGGGGTAGTCTCAAGCTGGCCGGCCTGCTCTGGTGC
CTGGCCTCGCGCCGCCGTGTATCGCCCCGCCCTGGGCGGCAAGGCTGGCCCGGTCGGCACCAGTTGCGTG
AGCGGAAAGATGGCCGCTTCCCGGCCCTGCTGCAGGGAGCTCAAAATGGAGGACGCGGCGCTCGGGAGAG
CGGGCGGGTGAGTCACCCACACAAAGGAAAAGGGCCTTTCCGTCCTCAGCCGTCGCTTCATGTGACTCCA
CGGAGTACCGGGCGCCGTCCAGGCACCTCGATTAGTTCTCGAGCTTTTGGAGTACGTCGTCTTTAGGTTG
GGGGGAGGGGTTTTATGCGATGGAGTTTCCCCACACTGAGTGGGTGGAGACTGAAGTTAGGCCAGCTTGG
CACTTGATGTAATTCTCCTTGGAATTTGCCCTTTTTGAGTTTGGATCTTGGTTCATTCTCAAGCCTCAGA
CAGTGGTTCAAAGTTTTTTTCTTCCATTTCAGGTGTCGTGAAGCGGCCGCATGAAGCGACCTGCCGCCAC
AAAGAAGGCTGGACAGGCTAAGAAGAAGAAAGCTAGCAGCATCTACCAGGAGTTCGTCAACAAGTATTCA
CTGAGTAAGACACTGCGGTTCGAGCTGATCCCACAGGGCAAGACACTGGAGAACATCAAGGCCCGAGGCC
TGATTCTGGACGATGAGAAGCGGGCAAAAGACTATAAGAAAGCCAAGCAGATCATTGATAAATACCACCA
GTTCTTTATCGAGGAAATTCTGAGCTCCGTGTGCATCAGTGAGGATCTGCTGCAGAATTACTCAGACGTG
TACTTCAAGCTGAAGAAGAGCGACGATGACAACCTGCAGAAGGACTTCAAGTCCGCCAAGGACACCATCA
AGAAACAGATTAGCGAGTACATCAAGGACTCCGAAAAGTTTAAAAATCTGTTCAACCAGAATCTGATCGA
TGCTAAGAAAGGCCAGGAGTCCGACCTGATCCTGTGGCTGAAACAGTCTAAGGACAATGGGATTGAACTG
TTCAAGGCTAACTCCGATATCACTGATATTGACGAGGCACTGGAAATCATCAAGAGCTTCAAGGGATGGA
CCACATACTTTAAAGGCTTCCACGAGAACCGCAAGAACGTGTACTCCAGCAACGACATTCCTACCTCCAT
CATCTACCGAATCGTCGATGACAATCTGCCAAAGTTCCTGGAGAACAAGGCCAAATATGAATCTCTGAAG
GACAAAGCTCCCGAGGCAATTAATTACGAACAGATCAAGAAAGATCTGGCTGAGGAACTGACATTCGATA
TCGACTATAAGACTAGCGAGGTGAACCAGAGGGTCTTTTCCCTGGACGAGGTGTTTGAAATCGCCAATTT
CAACAATTACCTGAACCAGTCCGGCATTACTAAATTCAATACCATCATTGGCGGGAAGTTTGTGAACGGG
GAGAATACCAAGCGCAAGGGAATTAACGAATACATCAATCTGTATAGCCAGCAGATCAACGACAAAACTC
TGAAGAAATACAAGATGTCTGTGCTGTTCAAACAGATCCTGAGTGATACCGAGTCCAAGTCTTTTGTCAT
TGATAAACTGGAAGATGACTCAGACGTGGTCACTACCATGCAGAGCTTTTATGAGCAGATCGCCGCTTTC
AAGACAGTGGAGGAAAAATCTATTAAGGAAACTCTGAGTCTGCTGTTCGATGACCTGAAAGCCCAGAAGC
TGGACCTGAGTAAGATCTACTTCAAAAACGATAAGAGTCTGACAGACCTGTCACAGCAGGTGTTTGATGA
CTATTCCGTGATTGGGACCGCCGTCCTGGAGTACATTACACAGCAGATCGCTCCAAAGAACCTGGATAAT
CCCTCTAAGAAAGAGCAGGAACTGATCGCTAAGAAAACCGAGAAGGCAAAATATCTGAGTCTGGAAACAA
TTAAGCTGGCACTGGAGGAGTTCAACAAGCACAGGGATATTGACAAACAGTGCCGCTTTGAGGAAATCCT
GGCCAACTTCGCAGCCATCCCCATGATTTTTGATGAGATCGCCCAGAACAAAGACAATCTGGCTCAGATC
AGTATTAAGTACCAGAACCAGGGCAAGAAAGACCTGCTGCAGGCTTCAGCAGAAGATGACGTGAAAGCCA
TCAAGGATCTGCTGGACCAGACCAACAATCTGCTGCACAAGCTGAAAATCTTCCATATTAGTCAGTCAGA
GGATAAGGCTAATATCCTGGATAAAGACGAACACTTCTACCTGGTGTTCGAGGAATGTTACTTCGAGCTG
GCAAACATTGTCCCCCTGTATAACAAGATTAGGAACTACATCACACAGAAGCCTTACTCTGACGAGAAGT
TTAAACTGAACTTCGAAAATAGTACCCTGGCCAACGGGTGGGATAAGAACAAGGAGCCTGACAACACAGC
TATCCTGTTCATCAAGGATGACAAGTACTATCTGGGAGTGATGAATAAGAAAAACAATAAGATCTTCGAT
GACAAAGCCATTAAGGAGAACAAAGGGGAAGGATACAAGAAAATCGTGTATAAGCTGCTGCCCGGCGCAA
ATAAGATGCTGCCTAAGGTGTTCTTCAGCGCCAAGAGTATCAAATTCTACAACCCATCCGAGGACATCCT
GCGGATTAGAAATCACTCAACACATACTAAGAACGGGAGCCCCCAGAAGGGATATGAGAAATTTGAGTTC
AACATCGAGGATTGCAGGAAGTTTATTGACTTCTACAAGCAGAGCATCTCCAAACACCCTGAATGGAAGG
ATTTTGGCTTCCGGTTTTCCGACACACAGAGATATAACTCTATCGACGAGTTCTACCGCGAGGTGGAAAA
TCAGGGGTATAAGCTGACTTTTGAGAACATTTCTGAAAGTTACATCGACAGCGTGGTCAATCAGGGAAAG
CTGTACCTGTTCCAGATCTATAACAAAGATTTTTCAGCATACAGCAAGGGCAGACCAAACCTGCATACAC
TGTACTGGAAGGCCCTGTTCGATGAGAGGAATCTGCAGGACGTGGTCTATAAACTGAACGGAGAGGCCGA
ACTGTTTTACCGGAAGCAGTCTATTCCTAAGAAAATCACTCACCCAGCTAAGGAGGCCATCGCTAACAAG
AACAAGGACAATCCTAAGAAAGAGAGCGTGTTCGAATACGATCTGATTAAGGACAAGCGGTTCACCGAAG
ATAAGTTCTTTTTCCATTGTCCAATCACCATTAACTTCAAGTCAAGCGGCGCTAACAAGTTCAACGACGA
GATCAATCTGCTGCTGAAGGAAAAAGCAAACGATGTGCACATCCTGAGCATTGCCCGAGGAGAGCGGCAT
CTGGCCTACTATACCCTGGTGGATGGCAAAGGGAATATCATTAAGCAGGATACATTCAACATCATTGGCA
ATGACCGGATGAAAACCAACTACCACGATAAACTGGCTGCAATCGAGAAGGATAGAGACTCAGCTAGGAA
GGACTGGAAGAAAATCAACAACATTAAGGAGATGAAGGAAGGCTATCTGAGCCAGGTGGTCCATGAGATT
GCAAAGCTGGTCATCGAATACAATGCCATTGTGGTGTTCGCGGATCTGAACTTCGGCTTTAAGAGGGGGC
GCTTTAAGGTGGAAAAACAGGTCTATCAGAAGCTGGAGAAAATGCTGATCGAAAAGCTGAATTACCTGGT
GTTTAAAGATAACGAGTTCGACAAGACCGGAGGCGTCCTGAGAGCCTACCAGCTGACAGCTCCCTTTGAA
ACTTTCAAGAAAATGGGAAAACAGACAGGCATCATCTACTATGTGCCAGCCGGATTCACTTCCAAGATCT
GCCCCGTGACCGGCTTTGTCAACCAGCTGTACCCTAAATATGAGTCAGTGAGCAAGTCCCAGGAATTTTT
CAGCAAGTTCGATAAGATCTGTTATAATCTGGACAAGGGGTACTTCGAGTTTTCCTTCGATTACAAGAAC
TTCGGCGACAAGGCCGCTAAGGGGAAATGGACCATTGCCTCCTTCGGATCTCGCCTGATCAACTTTCGAA
ATTCCGATAAAAACCACAATTGGGACACTAGGGAGGTGTACCCAACCAAGGAGCTGGAAAAGCTGCTGAA
AGACTACTCTATCGAGTATGGACATGGCGAATGCATCAAGGCAGCCATCTGTGGCGAGAGTGATAAGAAA
TTTTTCGCCAAGCTGACCTCAGTGCTGAATACAATCCTGCAGATGCGGAACTCAAAGACCGGGACAGAAC
TGGACTATCTGATTAGCCCCGTGGCTGATGTCAACGGAAACTTCTTCGACAGCAGACAGGCACCCAAAAA
TATGCCTCAGGATGCAGCCGCCAACGGGGCCTACCACATCGGGCTGAAGGGACTGATGCTGCTGGGCCGG
ATCAAGAACAATCAGGAGGGGAAGAAGCTGAACCTGGTCATTAAGAACGAGGAATACTTCGAGTTTGTCC
AGAATAGAAATAACAGTCTAGAGGCGCTACCGGTCGCCACCATGGTGAGCAAGGGCGAGGAGCTGTTCAC
CGGGGTGGTGCCCATCCTGGTCGAGCTGGACGGCGACGTAAACGGCCACAAGTTCAGCGTGTCCGGCGAG
GGCGAGGGCGATGCCACCTACGGCAAGCTGACCCTGAAGTTCATCTGCACCACCGGCAAGCTGCCCGTGC
CCTGGCCCACCCTCGTGACCACCCTGACCTACGGCGTGCAGTGCTTCAGCCGCTACCCCGACCACATGAA
GCAGCACGACTTCTTCAAGTCCGCCATGCCCGAAGGCTACGTCCAGGAGCGCACCATCTTCTTCAAGGAC
GACGGCAACTACAAGACCCGCGCCGAGGTGAAGTTCGAGGGCGACACCCTGGTGAACCGCATCGAGCTGA
AGGGCATCGACTTCAAGGAGGACGGCAACATCCTGGGGCACAAGCTGGAGTACAACTACAACAGCCACAA
CGTCTATATCATGGCCGACAAGCAGAAGAACGGCATCAAGGTGAACTTCAAGATCCGCCACAACATCGAG
GACGGCAGCGTGCAGCTCGCCGACCACTACCAGCAGAACACCCCCATCGGCGACGGCCCCGTGCTGCTGC
CCGACAACCACTACCTGAGCACCCAGTCCGCCCTGAGCAAAGACCCCAACGAGAAGCGCGATCACATGGT
CCTGCTGGAGTTCGTGACCGCCGCCGGGATCACTCTCGGCATGGACGAGCTGTACAAGTCGAATTCTAAG
CCAGGATTCCATATGAAGCGACCTGCCGCCACAAAGAAGGCTGGACAGGCTAAGAAGAAGAAACAACGCG
TGCAGCTAAGCGACTACAAAGACCATGACGGTGATTATAAAGATCATGACATCGATTACAAGGATGACGA
TGACAAGTAAGGATCCCTCCCCCCCCCCTAACGTTACTGGCCGAAGCCGCTTGGAATAAGGCCGGTGTGC
GTTTGTCTATATGTTATTTTCCACCATATTGCCGTCTTTTGGCAATGTGAGGGCCCGGAAACCTGGCCCT
GTCTTCTTGACGAGCATTCCTAGGGGTCTTTCCCCTCTCGCCAAAGGAATGCAAGGTCTGTTGAATGTCG
TGAAGGAAGCAGTTCCTCTGGAAGCTTCTTGAAGACAAACAACGTCTGTAGCGACCCTTTGCAGGCAGCG
GAACCCCCCACCTGGCGACAGGTGCCTCTGCGGCCAAAAGCCACGTGTATAAGATACACCTGCAAAGGCG
GCACAACCCCAGTGCCACGTTGTGAGTTGGATAGTTGTGGAAAGAGTCAAATGGCTCTCCTCAAGCGTAT
TCAACAAGGGGCTGAAGGATGCCCAGAAGGTACCCCATTGTATGGGATCTGATCTGGGGCCTCGGTGCAC
ATGCTTTACATGTGTTTAGTCGAGGTTAAAAAAACGTCTAGGCCCCCCGAACCACGGGGACGTGGTTTTC
CTTTGAAAAACACGATGATAAGGATCCACCGGAGCTTACCATGACCGAGTACAAGCCCACGGTGCGCCTC
GCCACCCGCGACGACGTCCCCAGGGCCGTACGCACCCTCGCCGCCGCGTTCGCCGACTACCCCGCCACGC
GCCACACCGTCGATCCGGACCGCCACATCGAGCGGGTCACCGAGCTGCAAGAACTCTTCCTCACGCGCGT
CGGGCTCGACATCGGCAAGGTGTGGGTCGCGGACGACGGCGCCGCGGTGGCGGTCTGGACCACGCCGGAG
AGCGTCGAAGCGGGGGCGGTGTTCGCCGAGATCGGCCCGCGCATGGCCGAGTTGAGCGGTTCCCGGCTGG
CCGCGCAGCAACAGATGGAAGGCCTCCTGGCGCCGCACCGGCCCAAGGAGCCCGCGTGGTTCCTGGCTAC
CGTCGGCGTCTCGCCCGACCACCAGGGCAAGGGTCTGGGCAGCGCCGTCGTGCTCCCCGGAGTGGAGGCG
GCCGAGCGCGCCGGGGTGCCCGCCTTCCTGGAGACCTCCGCGCCCCGCAACCTCCCCTTCTACGAGCGGC
TCGGCTTCACCGTCACCGCCGACGTCGAGGTGCCCGAAGGACCGCGCACCTGGTGCATGACCCGCAAGCC
CGGTGCCTGACGCCCATCGATAGATCCTAATCAACCTCTGGATTACAAAATTTGTGAAAGATTGACTGGT
ATTCTTAACTATGTTGCTCCTTTTACGCTATGTGGATACGCTGCTTTAATGCCTTTGTATCATGCTATTG
CTTCCCGTATGGCTTTCATTTTCTCCTCCTTGTATAAATCCTGGTTGCTGTCTCTTTATGAGGAGTTGTG
GCCCGTTGTCAGGCAACGTGGCGTGGTGTGCACTGTGTTTGCTGACGCAACCCCCACTGGTTGGGGCATT
GCCACCACCTGTCAGCTCCTTTCCGGGACTTTCGCTTTCCCCCTCCCTATTGCCACGGCGGAACTCATCG
CCGCCTGCCTTGCCCGCTGCTGGACAGGGGCTCGGCTGTTGGGCACTGACAATTCCGTGGTGTTGTCGGG
GAAATCATCGTCCTTTCCTTGGCTGCTCGCCTGTGTTGCCACCTGGATTCTGCGCGGGACGTCCTTCTGC
TACGTCCCTTCGGCCCTCAATCCAGCGGACCTTCCTTCCCGCGGCCTGCTGCCGGCTCTGCGGCCTCTTC
CGCGTCTTCGCCTTCGCCCTCAGACGAGTCGGATCTCCCTTTGGGCCGCCTCCCCGCCTGAGATCCTTTA
AGACCAATGACTTACAAGGCAGCTGTAGATCTTAGCCACTTTTTAAAAGAAAAGGGGGGACTGGAAGGGC
TAATTCACTCCCAACGAAGACAAGATCTGCTTTTTGCTTGTACTGGGTCTCTCTGGTTAGACCAGATCTG
AGCCTGGGAGCTCTCTGGCTAACTAGGGAACCCACTGCTTAAGCCTCAATAAAGCTTGCCTTGAGTGCTT
CAAGTAGTGTGTGCCCGTCTGTTGTGTGACTCTGGTAACTAGAGATCCCTCAGACCCTTTTAGTCAGTGT
GGAAAATCTCTAGCAGTAGTAGTTCATGTCATCTTATTATTCAGTATTTATAACTTGCAAAGAAATGAAT
ATCAGAGAGTGAGAGGCCCGGGTTAATTAAGGAAAGGGCTAGATCATTCTTGAAGACGAAAGGGCCTCGT
GATACGCCTATTTTTATAGGTTAATGTCATGATAATAATGGTTTCTTAGACGTCAGGTGGCACTTTTCGG
GGAAATGTGCGCGGAACCCCTATTTGTTTATTTTTCTAAATACATTCAAATATGTATCCGCTCATGAGAC
AATAACCCTGATAAATGCTTCAATAATATTGAAAAAGGAAGAGTATGAGTATTCAACATTTCCGTGTCGC
CCTTATTCCCTTTTTTGCGGCATTTTGCCTTCCTGTTTTTGCTCACCCAGAAACGCTGGTGAAAGTAAAA
GATGCTGAAGATCAGTTGGGTGCACGAGTGGGTTACATCGAACTGGATCTCAACAGCGGTAAGATCCTTG
AGAGTTTTCGCCCCGAAGAACGTTTTCCAATGATGAGCACTTTTAAAGTTCTGCTATGTGGCGCGGTATT
ATCCCGTGTTGACGCCGGGCAAGAGCAACTCGGTCGCCGCATACACTATTCTCAGAATGACTTGGTTGAG
TACTCACCAGTCACAGAAAAGCATCTTACGGATGGCATGACAGTAAGAGAATTATGCAGTGCTGCCATAA
CCATGAGTGATAACACTGCGGCCAACTTACTTCTGACAACGATCGGAGGACCGAAGGAGCTAACCGCTTT
TTTGCACAACATGGGGGATCATGTAACTCGCCTTGATCGTTGGGAACCGGAGCTGAATGAAGCCATACCA
AACGACGAGCGTGACACCACGATGCCTGTAGCAATGGCAACAACGTTGCGCAAACTATTAACTGGCGAAC
TACTTACTCTAGCTTCCCGGCAACAATTAATAGACTGGATGGAGGCGGATAAAGTTGCAGGACCACTTCT
GCGCTCGGCCCTTCCGGCTGGCTGGTTTATTGCTGATAAATCTGGAGCCGGTGAGCGTGGGTCTCGCGGT
ATCATTGCAGCACTGGGGCCAGATGGTAAGCCCTCCCGTATCGTAGTTATCTACACGACGGGGAGTCAGG
CAACTATGGATGAACGAAATAGACAGATCGCTGAGATAGGTGCCTCACTGATTAAGCATTGGTAACTGTC
AGACCAAGTTTACTCATATATACTTTAGATTGATTTAAAACTTCATTTTTAATTTAAAAGGATCTAGGTG
AAGATCCTTTTTGATAATCTCATGACCAAAATCCCTTAACGTGAGTTTTCGTTCCACTGAGCGTCAGACC
CCGTAGAAAAGATCAAAGGATCTTCTTGAGATCCTTTTTTTCTGCGCGTAATCTGCTGCTTGCAAACAAA
AAAACCACCGCTACCAGCGGTGGTTTGTTTGCCGGATCAAGAGCTACCAACTCTTTTTCCGAAGGTAACT
GGCTTCAGCAGAGCGCAGATACCAAATACTGTTCTTCTAGTGTAGCCGTAGTTAGGCCACCACTTCAAGA
ACTCTGTAGCACCGCCTACATACCTCGCTCTGCTAATCCTGTTACCAGTGGCTGCTGCCAGTGGCGATAA
GTCGTGTCTTACCGGGTTGGACTCAAGACGATAGTTACCGGATAAGGCGCAGCGGTCGGGCTGAACGGGG
GGTTCGTGCACACAGCCCAGCTTGGAGCGAACGACCTACACCGAACTGAGATACCTACAGCGTGAGCTAT
GAGAAAGCGCCACGCTTCCCGAAGGGAGAAAGGCGGACAGGTATCCGGTAAGCGGCAGGGTCGGAACAGG
AGAGCGCACGAGGGAGCTTCCAGGGGGAAACGCCTGGTATCTTTATAGTCCTGTCGGGTTTCGCCACCTC
TGACTTGAGCGTCGATTTTTGTGATGCTCGTCAGGGGGGCGGAGCCTATGGAAAAACGCCAGCAACGCGG
CCTTTTTACGGTTCCTGGCCTTTTGCTGGCCTTTTGCTCACATGTTCTTTCCTGCGTTATCCCCTGATTC
TGTGGATAACCGTATTACCGCCTTTGAGTGAGCTGATACCGCTCGCCGCAGCCGAACGACCGAGCGCAGC
GAGTCAGTGAGCGAGGAAGCGGAAGAGCGCCCAATACGCAAACCGCCTCTCCCCGCGCGTTGGCCGATTC
ATTAATGCAGCAAGCTCATGGCTGACTAATTTTTTTTATTTATGCAGAGGCCGAGGCCGCCTCGGCCTCT
GAGCTATTCCAGAAGTAGTGAGGAGGCTTTTTTGGAGGCCTAGGCTTTTGCAAAAAGCTCCCCGTGGCAC
GACAGGTTTCCCGACTGGAAAGCGGGCAGTGAGCGCAACGCAATTAATGTGAGTTAGCTCACTCATTAGG
CACCCCAGGCTTTACACTTTATGCTTCCGGCTCGTATGTTGTGTGGAATTGTGAGCGGATAACAATTTCA
CACAGGAAACAGCTATGACATGATTACGAATTTCACAAATAAAGCATTTTTTTCACTGCATTCTAGTTGT
GGTTTGTCCAAACTCATCAATGTATCTTATCATGTCTGGATCAACTGGATAACTCAAGCTAACCAAAATC
ATCCCAAACTTCCCACCCCATACCCTATTACCACTGCCAATTACCTGTGGTTTCATTTACTCTAAACCTG
TGATTCCTCTGAATTATTTTCATTTTAAAGAAATTGTATTTGTTAAATATGTACTACAAACTTAGTAGT
